>Addgene plasmid #58022 | mTagRFP-T-Lysosomes-20 | depositor partial sequence | sequence record 89171 | insert sequence
CAGATCCGCTAGCGCTACCGGACTCAGATCTCGAGCGCCACCATGGCGGCCCCGGGCGCCCGGCGTCCGC
TGCTCCTGTTGCTGCTGGCAGGCCTTGCACACAGCGCCCCAGCACTGTTCGAGGTGAAAGACAACAACGG
CACAGCGTGTATAATGGCCAGCTTCTCTGCCTCCTTTCTGACCACCTATGAGGCTGGACATGTTTCTAAG
GTCTCGAATATGACCCTGCCAGCCTCTGCAGAAGTCCTGAAGAATAGCAGCTCTTGTGGTGAAAAGAATG
CTTCTGAGCCCACCCTCGCAATCACCTTTGGAGAAGGATATTTACTGAAACTCACCTTCACAAAAAACAC
AACACGTTACAGTGTCCAGCACATGTATTTCACATATAACCTGTCAGACACACAATTCTTTCCCAATGCC
AGCTCCAAAGGGCCCGACACTGTGGATTCCACAACTGACATCAAGGCAGACATCAACAAAACATACCGAT
GTGTCAGCGACATCAGGGTCTACATGAAGAATGTGACCATTGTGCTCTGGGACGCTACTATCCAGGCCTA
CCTGCCGAGTAGCAACTTCAGCAAGGAAGAGACACGCTGCCCACAGGATCAACCTTCCCCAACTACTGGG
CCACCCAGCCCCTCACCACCACTTGTGCCCACAAACCCCAGTGTGTCCAAGTACAATGTGACTGGTGACA
ATGGAACCTGCCTGCTGGCCTCTATGGCACTGCAACTCAACATCACCTACATGAAGAAGGACAACACGAC
TGTGACCAGAGCATTCAACATCAACCCAAGTGACAAATATAGTGGGACTTGCGGTGCCCAGTTGGTGACC
CTGAAGGTGGGGAACAAGAGCAGAGTCCTGGAGCTGCAGTTTGGGATGAATGCCACTTCTAGCCTGTTTT
TCCTGCAAGGAGTTCAGTTGAACATGACTCTTCCTGATGCCATAGAGCCCACGTTCAGCACCTCCAACTA
TTCCCTGAAAGCTCTTCAGGCCAGTGTCGGCAACTCATACAAGTGCAACAGTGAGGAGCACATCTTTGTC
AGCAAGGCGCTCGCCCTCAATGTCTTCAGCGTGCAAGTCCAGGCTTTCAGGGTAGAAAGTGACAGGTTTG
GGTCTGTGGAAGAGTGTGTACAGGACGGTAACAACATGCTGATCCCCATTGCTGTGGGCGGGGCCCTGGC
AGGGCTGGTCCTCATCGTCCTCATCGCCTACCTCATCGGCAGGAAGAGGAGTCACGCGGGCTATCAGACC
ATCTCGGAATTCGGCTCCACCGGCTCCACCGGCTCCACCGGCGCGGATCCACCGGTCGCCACCATGGTGT
CTAAGGGCGAAGAGCTGATTAAGGAGAACATGCACATGAAGCTGTACATGGAGGGCACCGTGAACAACCA
CCACTTCAAGTGCACATCCGAGGGCGAAGGCAAGCCCTACGAGGGCACCCAGACCATGAGAATCAAGGTG
GTCGAGGGCGGCCCTCTCCCCTTCGCCTTCGACATCCTGGCTACCAGCTTCATGTACGGCAGCAGAACCT
TCATCAACCACACCCAGGGCATCCCCGATTTCTTTAAGCAGTCCTTCCCTGAGGGCTTCACATGGGAGAG
AGTCACCACATACGAAGACGGGGGCGTGCTGACCGCTACCCAGGACACCAGCCTCCAGGACGGCTGCCTC
ATCTACAACGTCAAGATCAGAGGGGTGAACTTCCCATCCAACGGCCCTGTGATGCAGAAGAAAACACTCG
GCTGGGAGGCCAACACCGAGATGCTGTACCCCGCTGACGGCGGCCTGGAAGGCAGAACCGACATGGCCCT
GAAGCTCGTGGGCGGGGGCCACCTGATCTGCAACTTCAAGACCACATACAGATCCAAGAAACCCGCTAAG
AACCTCAAGATGCCCGGCGTCTACTATGTGGACCACAGACTGGAAAGAATCAAGGAGGCCGACAAAGAGA
CCTACGTCGAGCAGCACGAGGTGGCTGTGGCCAGATACTGCGACCTCCCTAGCAAACTGGGGCACAAACT
TAATGGCATGGACGAGCTGTACAAGTAAGCGGCCGCGACTCTAGATCATAATCAGCCATACCACATT
