>Addgene plasmid #58022 | mTagRFP-T-Lysosomes-20 | addgene partial sequence | sequence record 147201 | mTagBFP-R 5'-gtgccctccatgtacagctt-3'
CCTTAGACACCATGGTGGCGACCGGTGGATCCGCGCCGGTGGAGCCGGTGGAGCCGGTGGAGCCGAATTC
CGAGATGGTCTGATAGCCCGCGTGACTCCTCTTCCTGCCGATGAGGTAGGCGATGAGGACGATGAGGACC
AGCCCTGCCAGGGCCCCGCCCACAGCAATGGGGATCAGCATGTTGTTACCGTCCTGTACACACTCTTCCA
CAGACCCAAACCTGTCACTTTCTACCCTGAAAGCCTGGACTTGCACGCTGAAGACATTGAGGGCGAGCGC
CTTGCTGACAAAGATGTGCTCCTCACTGTTGCACTTGTATGAGTTGCCGACACTGGCCTGAAGAGCTTTC
AGGGAATAGTTGGAGGTGCTGAACGTGGGCTCTATGGCATCAGGAAGAGTCATGTTCAACTGAACTCCTT
GCAGGAAAAACAGGCTAGAAGTGGCATTCATCCCAAACTGCAGCTCCAGGACTCTGCTCTTGTTCCCCAC
CTTCAGGGTCACCAACTGGGCACCGCAAGTCCCACTATATTTGTCACTTGGGTTGATGTTGAATGCTCTG
GTCACAGTCGTGTTGTCCTTCTTCATGTAGGTGATGTTGAGTTGCAGTGCCATAGAGGCCAGCAGGCAGG
TTCCATTGTCACCAGTCACATTGTACTTGGACACACTGGGGTTTGTGGGCACAAGTGGTGGTGAGGGGCT
GGGTGGCCCAGTAGTTGGGGAAGGTTGATCCTGTGGGCAGCGTGTCTCTTCCTTGCTGAAGTTGCTACTC
GGCAGGTAGGCCTGGATAGTAGCGTCCCAGAGCACAATG
