[The description below was written by a language model from this plasmid's Addgene catalogue record.]
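Description:
mTagRFP-T-Lysosomes-20 is a mammalian expression plasmid that marks lysosomal membranes with a red-orange fluorescent protein. It is built on an mTagRFP backbone recorded as about 4.75 kb without the insert. It is propagated in E. coli as a high-copy plasmid under kanamycin selection. A neomycin resistance marker allows G418 selection of transfected mammalian cells, for example to derive stable lines. No feature table accompanies the record, so the origin of replication and the promoter driving the resistance marker are not stated.

The payload is the rat (R. norvegicus) LAMP1 coding sequence, which encodes lysosome-associated membrane protein 1, expressed from the CMV promoter as a fusion with the fluorescent protein. The listed 3′ sequencing primer implies that the expression cassette ends in an SV40 polyadenylation signal. LAMP1 is an abundant integral glycoprotein of the lysosomal membrane, so it acts as the targeting moiety and carries the fluorophore to lysosomes and late endocytic compartments. The tag field reads mTagRFP, while the plasmid name points to the TagRFP-T variant, which comes from work aimed at improving the photostability of bright monomeric orange and red fluorescent proteins. The recorded spectral values are excitation at 555 nm and emission at 584 nm. The record does not state the orientation of the fusion. It also does not explain the "20" in the name, which may refer to a linker length.

The construct is typically used as an organelle marker in live- or fixed-cell fluorescence microscopy. It lets users visualise lysosome distribution, morphology and dynamics, often in multicolour experiments alongside green or far-red probes.
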