Addgene plasmid #58022: mTagRFP-T-Lysosomes-20
Purpose: Localization: Lysosome Membrane, Excitation: 555, Emission: 584
Depositing lab: Michael Davidson. Depositing organization: Florida State University, Tallahassee. Publication: Improving the photostability of bright monomeric orange and red fluorescent proteins. Shaner NC, Lin MZ, McKeown MR, Steinbach PA, Hazelwood KL, Davidson MW, Tsien RY. Nat Methods. 2008 Jun;5(6):545-51. doi: 10.1038/nmeth.1209. Epub 2008 May 4. PubMed 18454154.
Backbone
  Vector backbone: mTagRFP
  Backbone size w/o insert (bp): 4750
  Vector type: Mammalian Expression
  Selectable markers: Neomycin (select with G418)
Growth in bacteria
  Bacterial resistance: Kanamycin, 50 μg/mL
  Growth temperature: 37°C
  Growth strain: DH5alpha
  Copy number: High Copy
Gene/Insert
  Gene/Insert name: LAMP1 (alt name: NM_012857.2)
  Species: R. norvegicus (rat)
  Promoter: CMV
  Tag / fusion protein: mTagRFP
  Cloning method: Unknown
  Sequencing primers: 5′ CMV-F; 3′ SV40pA-R
Terms and licenses: Academic/Nonprofit Terms; Industry Terms
Depositor comments: . Excitation = 555; Emission = 584
How to cite: mTagRFP-T-Lysosomes-20 was a gift from Michael Davidson (Addgene plasmid # 58022 ; http://n2t.net/addgene:58022 ; RRID:Addgene_58022)
